>Addgene plasmid #33149 | pLG-Sty | addgene partial sequence | sequence record 41461 | LacZ-R 5'-GACAGTATCGGCCTCAGGAA-3'
CGCTTCTGGTGCCGGAAACCAGGCAAAGCGCCATTCGCCATTCAGGCTGCGCAACTGTTGGGAAGGGCGA
TCGGTGCGGGCCTCTTCGCTATTACGCCAGCTGGCGAAAGGGGGATGTGCTGCAAGGCGATTAAGTCGGG
AAACCTGTCGTGCCAGCTGCATTAATGAATCGGCCAACGCGCGGGGAGAGGCGGTTTGCGTATTGGGCGC
CAGGGTGGTTTTTCTTTTCACCAGTGAGACGGGCAACAGCCAAGCTCCGGATCCATATGACCTATTAAAA
GGCCTGTTAGTATAGATATCAAAAACACGGTCGACGTTAACCATATTAACATACCATTCCATGCATGGAT
CCGGTCATTATTAATTTAGTGTGTGTATTTGTGTTTGCGTGTCTATAGAAGTATAGTAATTTATGCTACA
AAGGACCTAATGTATAAGGAAAGAATATTTAGAGAAAAGAAGAAAACAAGAGTTTTATATACATACAGAG
CACATGCATGCCATATGATCATGTGTCGTCGCACACATATATATATGCCTGTATGTGTCAGCACTAAAGT
TGCCTGGCCATCCACGCTATATACACGCCTGGCGGATCTGCTCGAGGTCGATTAGCCTAAAAAAACCTTC
TCTTTGGAACTTTCAGTAATACGCTTAACTGCTCATTGCTATATTGAAGTACGGATTAGAAGCCGCCGAG
CGGGTGACAGCCCTCCGAAGGAAGACTCTCCTCCGTGCGTCCTCGTCTTCACCGGTCGCGTTCCTGAAAC
GCAGATGTGCCTCGCGCCGCACTGCTCCGAACAATAAAGATTCTACAATACTAGCTTTTATGGTTATGAA
GAGGAAAAATTGGCAGTAACCTGG
