[The description below was written by a language model from this plasmid's Addgene catalogue record.]
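Description:
pLG-Sty is a yeast expression plasmid built on the pLGSD5 backbone and designed as a splicing reporter in Saccharomyces cerevisiae. It is a shuttle vector: ampicillin resistance allows selection in E. coli, and the URA3 marker allows selection in uracil-auxotrophic yeast. The record does not state the origins of replication, the copy number or the promoter that drives the reporter, and no feature table is available to confirm the backbone elements.

The insert, cloned as a BamHI fragment with both sites retained, comes from the ribosomal protein gene RP51A (RPS17A, YML024W). It carries a synthetic minimal intron in place of the natural one. This segment is fused upstream of a backbone-encoded lacZ, so β-galactosidase forms the C-terminal part of the fusion protein and its activity reports on how the intron-containing transcript is processed and translated.

The defining change in this variant is at the StyI site just upstream of the intron. The site was cut, filled in and religated, which converted the recognition sequence into one four bases longer. An insertion of that length would be expected to shift the reading frame between the upstream exon and the downstream lacZ coding region. The record does not spell out this consequence, nor which RNA species (spliced or unspliced) is left in frame with lacZ.

The associated publication concerns cis- and trans-acting splicing mutants that send pre-mRNA to the cytoplasm. Constructs in this series are therefore suited to distinguishing translation of spliced mRNA from translation of unspliced pre-mRNA that escapes the nucleus, with β-galactosidase activity as the readout.
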