Addgene plasmid #33149: pLG-Sty
Depositing lab: Michael Rosbash. Depositing organization: Brandeis University. Publication: Some cis- and trans-acting mutants for splicing target pre-mRNA to the cytoplasm. Legrain P, Rosbash M. Cell. 1989 May 19;57(4):573-83. 10.1016/0092-8674(89)90127-X PubMed 2655924.
Backbone
  Vector backbone: pLGSD5
  Vector type: Yeast Expression
  Selectable markers: URA3
Growth in bacteria
  Bacterial resistance: Ampicillin, 100 μg/mL
  Growth temperature: 37°C
  Growth strain: TG1
  Copy number: Unknown
Gene/Insert
  Gene/Insert name: RP51A-synthetic minimal intron
  Species: S. cerevisiae (budding yeast)
  Mutation: Sty1 site upstream of intron was cut/filled/ligated to change CCATGG to CCATGCATGG
  Entrez Gene: RPS17A (a.k.a. YML024W, RP51A, RPL51A)
  Tag / fusion protein: LacZ (C terminal on backbone)
  Cloning method: Restriction Enzyme; 5′ cloning site BamHI (not destroyed); 3′ cloning site BamHI (not destroyed)
  Sequencing primers: 5′ none; 3′ LacZ-R
Terms and licenses: Academic/Nonprofit Terms; Industry Terms: Not Available to Industry
Depositor comments: Original intron sequence: GTATGTTAATATGGTTAACGTCGACCGTGTTTTTGATATCTATACTAACAGGCCTTTTAATAG
How to cite: pLG-Sty was a gift from Michael Rosbash (Addgene plasmid # 33149 ; http://n2t.net/addgene:33149 ; RRID:Addgene_33149)
